Addgene plasmid #171647: BLING 1
Purpose: Expresses bioluminescent glutamate indicator in mammalian cells
Depositing lab: Assaf Gilad. Depositing organization: Michigan State University. Publication: Bioluminescent Genetically Encoded Glutamate Indicators for Molecular Imaging of Neuronal Activity. Petersen ED, Lapan AP, Castellanos Franco EA, Fillion AJ, Crespo EL, Lambert GG, Grady CJ, Zanca AT, Orcutt R, Hochgeschwender U, Shaner NC, Gilad AA. ACS Synth Biol. 2023 Jul 14. doi: 10.1021/acssynbio.2c00687. PubMed 37450884.
Backbone
  Vector backbone: pcDNA3.1
  Vector type: Mammalian Expression
Growth in bacteria
  Bacterial resistance: Ampicillin, 100 μg/mL
  Growth temperature: 37°C
  Growth strain: DH5alpha
  Copy number: High Copy
Gene/Insert
  Gene/Insert name: BLING 1
  Species: Synthetic
  Promoter: CMV
  Cloning method: Gibson Cloning
  Sequencing primers: 5′ n/a
Terms and licenses: Academic/Nonprofit Terms; Industry Terms: Not Available to Industry
How to cite: BLING 1 was a gift from Assaf Gilad (Addgene plasmid # 171647 ; http://n2t.net/addgene:171647 ; RRID:Addgene_171647)
