[The description below was written by a language model from this plasmid's Addgene catalogue record and pLannotate feature annotations shown in this document.]
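Description:
BLING 1 is a 7.0 kb mammalian expression plasmid built on the pcDNA3.1 backbone that encodes a synthetic bioluminescent glutamate indicator. It is maintained in E. coli through a high-copy ColE1/pUC-type origin with ampicillin selection from the β-lactamase gene, and it also carries an f1 origin for single-stranded DNA production. For mammalian cells, the backbone provides an SV40 early promoter driving a neomycin/kanamycin phosphotransferase gene with an SV40 polyadenylation signal, which would allow G418 selection of stable transfectants. Several short annotated fragments (HIV-1 LTR, ble, lacI, bom, and a lac promoter/operator region) appear to be backbone remnants or partial matches rather than functional parts of the design.

The sensor is transcribed from the human CMV immediate early enhancer and promoter and terminated by the bovine growth hormone polyadenylation signal; a T7 promoter lies just upstream of the coding region. The open reading frame begins with the mouse Igκ leader, which directs the protein into the secretory pathway. This is followed by a short N-terminal portion of NanoLuc luciferase, most of the E. coli periplasmic glutamate/aspartate-binding protein GltI, and then a larger second NanoLuc fragment. A PDGFRβ transmembrane domain follows, anchoring the sensor at the cell surface with the sensing module facing outward. A V5 epitope tag is annotated further downstream, though the table does not show whether it is in frame with the sensor. The arrangement of a split luciferase flanking a ligand-binding domain suggests that glutamate-induced conformational change in GltI modulates luciferase activity and light output. According to the record, the plasmid is used to express this indicator in mammalian cells, in work aimed at molecular imaging of neuronal activity.
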