Features (pLannotate 1.2.2; 25 found; start..end, strand, type, name):
     28..80      -  misc_feature   bom (fragment): basis of mobility region from pBR322
    235..614     +  enhancer       CMV enhancer: human cytomegalovirus immediate early enhancer
    615..818     +  promoter       CMV promoter: human cytomegalovirus (CMV) immediate early promoter
    814..847     +  LTR            5' LTR (truncated) (fragment): truncated 5' long terminal repeat (LTR) from HIV-1
    863..881     +  promoter       T7 promoter: promoter for bacteriophage T7 RNA polymerase
    911..973     +  sig_peptide    Igκ leader: leader sequence from mouse immunoglobulin κ light chain
    974..1171    +  CDS            Nluc (fragment): NanoLuc® luciferase human codon-optimized
   1181..1990    +  CDS            gltI (fragment): GLTI_ECOLI - Also known as ybeJ, yzzK. Experimental evidence at protein level: Swiss-Prot protein existence level 1. Part of the ABC transporter complex GltIJKL involved in glutamate and aspartate uptake. Binds to both glutamate and aspartate. From Escherichia coli (strain K12).
   1997..2311    +  CDS            Nluc (fragment): NanoLuc® luciferase human codon-optimized
   2318..2464    +  CDS            PDGFRβ TM domain: transmembrane domain from platelet derived growth factor receptor beta
   2500..2541    +  CDS            V5 tag: epitope tag from simian virus 5
   2597..2821    +  polyA_signal   bGH poly(A) signal: bovine growth hormone polyadenylation signal
   2825..2846    +  promoter       SV40 promoter (fragment): SV40 enhancer and early promoter
   2867..3225    +  rep_origin     f1 ori (sequence partly withheld): f1 bacteriophage origin of replication; arrow indicates direction of (+) strand synthesis
   3309..3638    +  promoter       SV40 promoter: SV40 enhancer and early promoter
   3705..4496    +  CDS            neo: KKA2_KLEPN - Also known as kan, nptII. Experimental evidence at protein level: Swiss-Prot protein existence level 1. Resistance to kanamycin, neomycin, paromomycin, ribostamycin, butirosin and gentamicin B. From Klebsiella pneumoniae.
   4522..4680    +  CDS            ble (fragment): BLE_KLEPN - Experimental evidence at protein level: Swiss-Prot protein existence level 1. Binding protein with a strong affinity to the bleomycin family of antibiotics. Binds to CL990; an antimitotic-antibiotic compound. From Klebsiella pneumoniae.
   4675..4796    +  polyA_signal   SV40 poly(A) signal: SV40 polyadenylation signal
   4869..4885    -  protein_bind   lac operator: The lac repressor binds to the lac operator to inhibit transcription in E. coli. This inhibition can be relieved by adding lactose or isopropyl-β-D-thiogalactopyranoside (IPTG). lac repressor encoded by lacI
   4893..4923    -  promoter       lac promoter: promoter for the E. coli lac operon
   4938..4959    -  protein_bind   CAP binding site: CAP binding activates transcription in the presence of cAMP. E. coli catabolite activator protein
   4972..5064    -  CDS            lacI (fragment): lac repressor; lacI; The lac repressor binds to the lac operator to inhibit transcription in E. coli. This inhibition can be relieved by adding lactose or isopropyl-β-D-thiogalactopyranoside (IPTG).
   5247..5835    -  rep_origin     ori: high-copy-number ColE1/pMB1/pBR322/pUC origin of replication
   6006..6866    -  CDS            AmpR: β-lactamase; bla; confers resistance to ampicillin, carbenicillin, and related antibiotics
   6867..6971    -  promoter       AmpR promoter: bla
>Addgene plasmid #171647 | BLING 1 | addgene full sequence | sequence record 334963 | Addgene NGS Result
GACGGATCGGGAGATCTCCCGATCCCCTATGGTGCACTCTCAGTACAATCTGCTCTGATGCCGCATAGTT
AAGCCAGTATCTGCTCCCTGCTTGTGTGTTGGAGGTCGCTGAGTAGTGCGCGAGCAAAATTTAAGCTACA
ACAAGGCAAGGCTTGACCGACAATTGCATGAAGAATCTGCTTAGGGTTAGGCGTTTTGCGCTGCTTCGCG
ATGTACGGGCCAGATATACGCGTTGACATTGATTATTGACTAGTTATTAATAGTAATCAATTACGGGGTC
ATTAGTTCATAGCCCATATATGGAGTTCCGCGTTACATAACTTACGGTAAATGGCCCGCCTGGCTGACCG
CCCAACGACCCCCGCCCATTGACGTCAATAATGACGTATGTTCCCATAGTAACGCCAATAGGGACTTTCC
ATTGACGTCAATGGGTGGAGTATTTACGGTAAACTGCCCACTTGGCAGTACATCAAGTGTATCATATGCC
AAGTACGCCCCCTATTGACGTCAATGACGGTAAATGGCCCGCCTGGCATTATGCCCAGTACATGACCTTA
TGGGACTTTCCTACTTGGCAGTACATCTACGTATTAGTCATCGCTATTACCATGGTGATGCGGTTTTGGC
AGTACATCAATGGGCGTGGATAGCGGTTTGACTCACGGGGATTTCCAAGTCTCCACCCCATTGACGTCAA
TGGGAGTTTGTTTTGGCACCAAAATCAACGGGACTTTCCAAAATGTCGTAACAACTCCGCCCCATTGACG
CAAATGGGCGGTAGGCGTGTACGGTGGGAGGTCTATATAAGCAGAGCTCTCTGGCTAACTAGAGAACCCA
CTGCTTACTGGCTTATCGAAATTAATACGACTCACTATAGGGAGACCCAAGCTGGCTAGTTAAGCTTGCC
ATGGAGACAGACACACTCCTGCTATGGGTACTGCTGCTCTGGGTTCCAGGTTCCACTGGTGACATGGTCT
TCACACTCGAAGATTTCGTTGGGGACTGGCGACAGACAGCCGGCTACAACCTGGACCAAGTCCTTGAACA
GGGAGGTGTGTCCAGTTTGTTTCAGAATCTCGGGGTGTCCGTAACTCCGATCCAAAGGATTGTCCTGAGC
GGTGAAAATGGGCTGAAGATCGACATCCATGTCATCATCCCGTATGAAGGTTCTCCTTCTAGTACTCTGG
ACAAAATCGCCAAAAACGGTGTGATTGTCGTCGGTCACCGTGAATCTTCAGTGCCTTTCTCTTATTACGA
CAATCAGCAAAAAGTGGTGGGTTACTCGCAGGATTACTCCAACGCCATTGTTGAAGCAGTGAAAAAGAAA
CTCAACAAACCGGACTTGCAGGTAAAACTGATTCCGATTACAACACAAAACCGTATTCCACTGCTGCAAA
ACGGCACTTTCGATTTTGAATGTGGTTCTACCACCAACAACGTCGAACGCCAAAAACAGGCGGCTTTCTC
TGACACTATTTTCGTGGTCGGTACGCGCCTGTTGACCAAAAAGGGTGGCGATATCAAAGATTTTGCCAAC
CTGAAAGACAAAGCCGTAGTCGTCACTTCCGGCACTACCTCTGAAGTTTTGCTCAACAAACTGAATGAAG
AGCAAAAAATGAATATGCGCATCATCAGCGCCAAAGATCACGGTGACTCTTTCCGCACCCTGGAAAGCGG
TCGTGCCGTTGCCTTTATGATGGATGACGCTCTGCTGGCCGGTGAACGTGCGAAAGCGAAGAAACCAGAC
AACTGGGAAATCGTCGGCAAGCCGCAGTCTCAGGAGGCCTACGGTTGTATGTTGCGTAAAGATGATCCGC
AGTTCAAAAAGCTGATGGATGACACCATCGCTCAGGTGCAGACCTCCGGTGAAGCGGAAAAATGGTTTGA
TAAGTGGTTCAAAAATCCAATTCCGCCGAAAAACCTGAACATGAATTTCGAACTGTCAGACGAAATGAAA
GCACTGTTCAAAGAACCGAATGACCCTGCTCCTGGCCTGAGCGGCGACCAAATGGGCCAGATCGAAAAAA
TTTTTAAGGTGGTGTACCCTGTGGATGATCATCACTTTAAGGTGATCCTGCACTATGGCACACTGGTAAT
CGACGGGGTTACGCCGAACATGATCGACTATTTCGGACGGCCGTATGAAGGCATCGCCGTGTTCGACGGC
AAAAAGATCACTGTAACAGGGACCCTGTGGAACGGCAACAAAATTATCGACGAGCGCCTGATCAACCCCG
ACGGCTCCCTGCTGTTCCGAGTAACCATCAACGGAGTGACCGGCTGGCGGCTGTGCGAACGCATTCTGGC
GCTCGAGGCTGTGGGCCAGGACACGCAGGAGGTCATCGTGGTGCCACACTCCTTGCCCTTTAAGGTGGTG
GTGATCTCAGCCATCCTGGCCCTGGTGGTGCTCACCATCATCTCCCTTATCATCCTCATCATGCTTTGGC
AGAAGAAGCCACGTTAGTAACATATGCTCTAGAGGGCCCGCGGTTCGAAGGTAAGCCTATCCCTAACCCT
CTCCTCGGTCTCGATTCTACGCGTACCGGTCATCATCACCATCACCATTGAGTTTAAACCCGCTGATCAG
CCTCGACTGTGCCTTCTAGTTGCCAGCCATCTGTTGTTTGCCCCTCCCCCGTGCCTTCCTTGACCCTGGA
AGGTGCCACTCCCACTGTCCTTTCCTAATAAAATGAGGAAATTGCATCGCATTGTCTGAGTAGGTGTCAT
TCTATTCTGGGGGGTGGGGTGGGGCAGGACAGCAAGGGGGAGGATTGGGAAGACAATAGCAGGCATGCTG
GGGATGCGGTGGGCTCTATGGCTTCTGAGGCGGAAAGAACCAGCTGGGGCTCTAGGGGGTATCCCC
[124 nt withheld, positions 2867-2990]
C
[91 nt withheld, positions 2992-3082]
A
[49 nt withheld, positions 3084-3132]
CCTTTGACGTTGGAGTCCACGTTCTTT
[37 nt withheld, positions 3160-3196]
ACCCTATCTCGGTCTATTCTTTTGATTTATAATGGATTTTGCCGATTTCGGCCTATTGGTTAAAAAATGA
GCTGATTTAACAAAAATTTAACGCGAATTAATTCTGTGGAATGTGTGTCAGTTAGGGTGTGGAAAGTCCC
CAGGCTCCCCAGCAGGCAGAAGTATGCAAAGCATGCATCTCAATTAGTCAGCAACCAGGTGTGGAAAGTC
CCCAGGCTCCCCAGCAGGCAGAAGTATGCAAAGCATGCATCTCAATTAGTCAGCAACCATAGTCCCGCCC
CTAACTCCGCCCATCCCGCCCCTAACTCCGCCCAGTTCCGCCCATTCTCCGCCCCATGGCTGACTAATTT
TTTTTATTTATGCAGAGGCCGAGGCCGCCTCTGCCTCTGAGCTATTCCAGAAGTAGTGAGGAGGCTTTTT
TGGAGGCCTAGGCTTTTGCAAAAAGCTCCCGGGAGCTTGTATATCCATTTTCGGATCTGATCAAGAGACA
GGATGAGGATCGTTTCGCATGATTGAACAAGATGGATTGCACGCAGGTTCTCCGGCCGCTTGGGTGGAGA
GGCTATTCGGCTATGACTGGGCACAACAGACAATCGGCTGCTCTGATGCCGCCGTGTTCCGGCTGTCAGC
GCAGGGGCGCCCGGTTCTTTTTGTCAAGACCGACCTGTCCGGTGCCCTGAATGAACTGCAGGACGAGGCA
GCGCGGCTATCGTGGCTGGCCACGACGGGCGTTCCTTGCGCAGCTGTGCTCGACGTTGTCACTGAAGCGG
GAAGGGACTGGCTGCTATTGGGCGAAGTGCCGGGGCAGGATCTCCTGTCATCTCACCTTGCTCCTGCCGA
GAAAGTATCCATCATGGCTGATGCAATGCGGCGGCTGCATACGCTTGATCCGGCTACCTGCCCATTCGAC
CACCAAGCGAAACATCGCATCGAGCGAGCACGTACTCGGATGGAAGCCGGTCTTGTCGATCAGGATGATC
TGGACGAAGAGCATCAGGGGCTCGCGCCAGCCGAACTGTTCGCCAGGCTCAAGGCGCGCATGCCCGACGG
CGAGGATCTCGTCGTGACCCATGGCGATGCCTGCTTGCCGAATATCATGGTGGAAAATGGCCGCTTTTCT
GGATTCATCGACTGTGGCCGGCTGGGTGTGGCGGACCGCTATCAGGACATAGCGTTGGCTACCCGTGATA
TTGCTGAAGAGCTTGGCGGCGAATGGGCTGACCGCTTCCTCGTGCTTTACGGTATCGCCGCTCCCGATTC
GCAGCGCATCGCCTTCTATCGCCTTCTTGACGAGTTCTTCTGAGCGGGACTCTGGGGTTCGCGAAATGAC
CGACCAAGCGACGCCCAACCTGCCATCACGAGATTTCGATTCCACCGCCGCCTTCTATGAAAGGTTGGGC
TTCGGAATCGTTTTCCGGGACGCCGGCTGGATGATCCTCCAGCGCGGGGATCTCATGCTGGAGTTCTTCG
CCCACCCCAACTTGTTTATTGCAGCTTATAATGGTTACAAATAAAGCAATAGCATCACAAATTTCACAAA
TAAAGCATTTTTTTCACTGCATTCTAGTTGTGGTTTGTCCAAACTCATCAATGTATCTTATCATGTCTGT
ATACCGTCGACCTCTAGCTAGAGCTTGGCGTAATCATGGTCATAGCTGTTTCCTGTGTGAAATTGTTATC
CGCTCACAATTCCACACAACATACGAGCCGGAAGCATAAAGTGTAAAGCCTGGGGTGCCTAATGAGTGAG
CTAACTCACATTAATTGCGTTGCGCTCACTGCCCGCTTTCCAGTCGGGAAACCTGTCGTGCCAGCTGCAT
TAATGAATCGGCCAACGCGCGGGGAGAGGCGGTTTGCGTATTGGGCGCTCTTCCGCTTCCTCGCTCACTG
ACTCGCTGCGCTCGGTCGTTCGGCTGCGGCGAGCGGTATCAGCTCACTCAAAGGCGGTAATACGGTTATC
CACAGAATCAGGGGATAACGCAGGAAAGAACATGTGAGCAAAAGGCCAGCAAAAGGCCAGGAACCGTAAA
AAGGCCGCGTTGCTGGCGTTTTTCCATAGGCTCCGCCCCCCTGACGAGCATCACAAAAATCGACGCTCAA
GTCAGAGGTGGCGAAACCCGACAGGACTATAAAGATACCAGGCGTTTCCCCCTGGAAGCTCCCTCGTGCG
CTCTCCTGTTCCGACCCTGCCGCTTACCGGATACCTGTCCGCCTTTCTCCCTTCGGGAAGCGTGGCGCTT
TCTCATAGCTCACGCTGTAGGTATCTCAGTTCGGTGTAGGTCGTTCGCTCCAAGCTGGGCTGTGTGCACG
AACCCCCCGTTCAGCCCGACCGCTGCGCCTTATCCGGTAACTATCGTCTTGAGTCCAACCCGGTAAGACA
CGACTTATCGCCACTGGCAGCAGCCACTGGTAACAGGATTAGCAGAGCGAGGTATGTAGGCGGTGCTACA
GAGTTCTTGAAGTGGTGGCCTAACTACGGCTACACTAGAAGAACAGTATTTGGTATCTGCGCTCTGCTGA
AGCCAGTTACCTTCGGAAAAAGAGTTGGTAGCTCTTGATCCGGCAAACAAACCACCGCTGGTAGCGGTGG
TTTTTTTGTTTGCAAGCAGCAGATTACGCGCAGAAAAAAAGGATCTCAAGAAGATCCTTTGATCTTTTCT
ACGGGGTCTGACGCTCAGTGGAACGAAAACTCACGTTAAGGGATTTTGGTCATGAGATTATCAAAAAGGA
TCTTCACCTAGATCCTTTTAAATTAAAAATGAAGTTTTAAATCAATCTAAAGTATATATGAGTAAACTTG
GTCTGACAGTTACCAATGCTTAATCAGTGAGGCACCTATCTCAGCGATCTGTCTATTTCGTTCATCCATA
GTTGCCTGACTCCCCGTCGTGTAGATAACTACGATACGGGAGGGCTTACCATCTGGCCCCAGTGCTGCAA
TGATACCGCGAGACCCACGCTCACCGGCTCCAGATTTATCAGCAATAAACCAGCCAGCCGGAAGGGCCGA
GCGCAGAAGTGGTCCTGCAACTTTATCCGCCTCCATCCAGTCTATTAATTGTTGCCGGGAAGCTAGAGTA
AGTAGTTCGCCAGTTAATAGTTTGCGCAACGTTGTTGCCATTGCTACAGGCATCGTGGTGTCACGCTCGT
CGTTTGGTATGGCTTCATTCAGCTCCGGTTCCCAACGATCAAGGCGAGTTACATGATCCCCCATGTTGTG
CAAAAAAGCGGTTAGCTCCTTCGGTCCTCCGATCGTTGTCAGAAGTAAGTTGGCCGCAGTGTTATCACTC
ATGGTTATGGCAGCACTGCATAATTCTCTTACTGTCATGCCATCCGTAAGATGCTTTTCTGTGACTGGTG
AGTACTCAACCAAGTCATTCTGAGAATAGTGTATGCGGCGACCGAGTTGCTCTTGCCCGGCGTCAATACG
GGATAATACCGCGCCACATAGCAGAACTTTAAAAGTGCTCATCATTGGAAAACGTTCTTCGGGGCGAAAA
CTCTCAAGGATCTTACCGCTGTTGAGATCCAGTTCGATGTAACCCACTCGTGCACCCAACTGATCTTCAG
CATCTTTTACTTTCACCAGCGTTTCTGGGTGAGCAAAAACAGGAAGGCAAAATGCCGCAAAAAAGGGAAT
AAGGGCGACACGGAAATGTTGAATACTCATACTCTTCCTTTTTCAATATTATTGAAGCATTTATCAGGGT
TATTGTCTCATGAGCGGATACATATTTGAATGTATTTAGAAAAATAAACAAATAGGGGTTCCGCGCACAT
TTCCCCGAAAAGTGCCACCTGACGTC
